Addgene plasmid #200855: pSCT152: pHelper(AjTn6022)_ΔTniQ
Purpose: Inducible expression of AjTn6022 proteins (except TniQ).
Depositing lab: Feng Zhang. Depositing organization: Broad Institute. Publication: Modularity and diversity of target selectors in Tn7 transposons. Faure G, Saito M, Benler S, Peng I, Wolf YI, Strecker J, Altae-Tran H, Neumann E, Li D, Makarova KS, Macrae RK, Koonin EV, Zhang F. Mol Cell. 2023 Jun 15;83(12):2122-2136.e10. doi: 10.1016/j.molcel.2023.05.013. Epub 2023 Jun 1. PubMed 37267947.
Backbone
  Vector backbone: pCDFDuet-1
  Vector type: Bacterial Expression
Growth in bacteria
  Bacterial resistance: Spectinomycin, 50 μg/mL
  Growth temperature: 37°C
  Growth strain: NEB Stable
  Copy number: Low Copy
Gene/Insert
  Gene/Insert name: AjTn6022
  Species: Acinetobacter johnsonii
  Cloning method: Gibson Cloning
Terms and licenses: Academic/Nonprofit Terms; Industry Terms: Not Available to Industry
How to cite: pSCT152: pHelper(AjTn6022)_ΔTniQ was a gift from Feng Zhang (Addgene plasmid # 200855 ; http://n2t.net/addgene:200855 ; RRID:Addgene_200855)
