[The description below was written by a language model from this plasmid's Addgene catalogue record and pLannotate feature annotations shown in this document.]
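Description:
pSCT152: pHelper(AjTn6022)_ΔTniQ is a bacterial expression "helper" plasmid built on the pCDFDuet-1 backbone, carrying the transposition genes of the Tn7-like element Tn6022 from Acinetobacter johnsonii with the target-selector gene tniQ left out. It is about 7.4 kb. It replicates from the CloDF13 (CDF) origin, a low-copy origin compatible with other common E. coli origins, so it can coexist with additional plasmids in the same cell. Selection is through the aadA (SmR) aminoglycoside adenylyltransferase gene, which confers spectinomycin and streptomycin resistance and is annotated here downstream of an AmpR-type (bla) promoter.

The annotated expression unit begins with a CAP binding site and a lac promoter followed by a fragment of the phage T7 gene 10 ribosome binding site, and it ends with a T7 terminator. This is consistent with the stated purpose of inducible expression, although no lacI gene or lac operator is annotated. The roughly 5 kb between these elements is essentially unannotated by the automated feature caller and presumably holds the AjTn6022 coding sequences. The record does not list which individual transposon proteins are encoded, only that TniQ is excluded. The very short hits to a polyhedrin 3' UTR, the SET1 solubility tag and TcR are small fragments and are likely incidental matches rather than functional parts.

A ΔTniQ helper of this kind suits experiments on target selection in Tn7-family transposons. It supplies the remaining transposition machinery, so the contribution of TniQ or alternative target selectors can be tested, for example by providing them from a compatible second plasmid. The record itself does not describe specific assays.
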