Features (pLannotate 1.2.2; 11 found; start..end, strand, type, name):
      1..31      +  promoter       lac promoter: promoter for the E. coli lac operon
     52..72      +  RBS            RBS (fragment): efficient ribosome binding site from bacteriophage T7 gene 10 (Olins and Rangwala, 1989)
    923..940     +  3'UTR          polyhedrin 3' UTR (fragment): 3' UTR from the Autographa californica nucleopolyhedrovirus polyhedrin gene (Suzuki et al., 2006)
   5256..5273    +  CDS            SET1 (fragment): solubility-enhancement tag derived from T7 phage gene 10B
   5285..5302    +  CDS            SET1 (fragment): solubility-enhancement tag derived from T7 phage gene 10B
   5310..5357    +  terminator     T7 terminator: transcription terminator for bacteriophage T7 RNA polymerase
   5528..6319    -  CDS            SmR: aminoglycoside adenylyltransferase (Murphy, 1985); aadA; confers resistance to spectinomycin and streptomycin
   6320..6411    -  promoter       AmpR promoter: bla
   6459..7197    -  rep_origin     CloDF13 ori: Plasmids containing the CloDF13 (CDF) origin of replication can be propagated in E. coli cells that contain additional plasmids with compatible origins.
   7294..7358    -  CDS            TcR (fragment): tetracycline efflux protein; tet; confers resistance to tetracycline
   7373..7394    -  protein_bind   CAP binding site: CAP binding activates transcription in the presence of cAMP. E. coli catabolite activator protein
>Addgene plasmid #200855 | pSCT152: pHelper(AjTn6022)_ΔTniQ | addgene full sequence | sequence record 399460 | Addgene NGS Result
TTTACACTTTATGCTTCCGGCTCGTATGTTGGTCGACGTGGAGATATACCATGTTTAACTTTAATAAGGA
GATATACATGAAAAGAATCAGTGATGAATATTCCCCAGTTAGGAAATCCCAAACTGTATATGGGAGTATT
TCAGTAAATTATGCTTTTAGAGGGGAAAAGACGATTTGGTGTGAATCTACTCTTGAGCGTGATTTTTTGA
TTAGGCAAGAATTCAATAGCAATGTCATAGATATCGTAAGCCAGCCTATTACCATCCCATATATAACAGA
GTTGGGTAATGAATCCACTTATACTCCTGATTTCCTCGTACAGTTTTCCAGTGCAAATTGTGGTGATTTT
GAGGAAATTCCCTGTCCACTGTTAATAGAAATAAAACCTAGAAAGAAACTTATAGAAGATTGGGATAAAT
TAAAGCCAAAATTTAAGGCGGCTCATACTTTTGCTAAAGAAAAAGGTTGGAAATTCAAGATTATAAATGA
ATCAAGGTTATATGATCAGTATTGGGAAAATATTAATTTTTTGAAAAGATTTAGACGTTCTCATGTGGAT
GTCTATGATGAACAAACTTTAATTGAGACTTTAGATAGTCTTGGTCAATCGACTATTAATCAATTACCGG
CACATATTTTTAAGGATAAAACTAATATTCTTCGAGGTATTCATCAAGTATGGGCATTGGTCGCAAAACG
AAAAATCATGTGTGATTTATATTGCCCCTTAACAGCAGAGACGGTGATTTGGACAAATCAAGATGATGTG
CTTACAAGGAGATTTTTAAATGGTTCAGACTGATACTGTAAGTATTGACCGAAGTCGGATCATACTCAAA
CCAAATGTAATTGTTAAGTATGAAGGGCAACCGTATAAGATTGCTAATGTTTTGAATGCCAACGATATCG
TGATTTCTAGTTTAGATTCTGTGCGTTGTTTACAAGTAAGTGCAGATTCTCTACAAGTATTTGAAGCTGA
AAATAACCAAACTAAAGATATAAATAAAGGTGATTGGGATATTACGCATGAAGCGTGGAAAATAGCTTTA
CATCGTTATGAAATCATCAAGCCGTTGATTAAGTATTCAACAACCGAATTAGTCGAGCAACGAGCAAGTG
AATATGGCATTAACCGTTCCACCTTATGGAAATGGTTAAAAGATTTTAGAGAAAATAATTCTATCTTAGT
GTTAGTTCCTAAAAAGAGAGGTTGGACGACCAAGAAGTCTAGGTTGTCTCCTCAAATTATGAATATTATT
AACCAAGGTATTCAAGAGGAATATCTCAATGCCAGAAAGCCTAGTATTGCAAAAACTATAGATTTTATTA
AAGCAGAATGTTCTCGCCTTAAACTAGAAGCACCCCATGACAATTCAATTCGTAGAAAAATAGAAGCATT
AAACGATTATATGGTGATTAAGGCTCGTCATGGTTCTAAAGCAGCACAAGATAAGTATGCATCTGCTGCT
GGTGAGTTTCCTAATGCTGATTATCCCTTGGCATATGTACAGGTAGACCACACTCCACTAGATATTGAAA
TTGTTGATGATGAATTTAGAGAGGCGATTGGACGACCATTTCTAACATTAGCTATTGATATAAATACTCG
AATGGTGGTCGGTTATTACTTGTCCTTAGAAGCCCCCAGTGCAACATCTGTTGCCATGTGTATTGCTTCC
AGTATTTTGTCAAAAAAACGGAAGCTAATTGAATTGGATATAGATGCTGATTGGCAAGTTGAAGGTCTTA
TGGATTCTATACATACAGATAATGGTCCTGACTTTAGAACTAACCATATCAGTCGAGCTTGCTTAAAATA
TGGGATTCATTGGGAGTTTCGTCCGATTGGTGGGGCAAGGTTTGGTGGACATATCGAACGTTTGATTGGT
GTTGTTAACATTGAAATGCACATCTTGGATGGTACAACCTTCTCGAATATCCAAGAACGTGGAACCTATA
ATTCAGCAGGTCATGCCTGTATGACACTAAAAGAACTAGAATATTATATTGTTTATTGGATCACTAAAGT
TTATCACCAAAAGAAACACTCCAAACTCGGTATGTCACCTTTACAGAAGTGGCAAGATGGTGTTTGGGGA
ACAAAAACTAGTGTTGGAACAGGTTTAAAAGAGAGAGTTTCGGATGAAGATACATTATTTATTGATTTCC
TTCCCGAATTTGAATCAACAATTCAACGTGTAGGTGTACAGAAAGACAATCTATTTTATTTTGCTGATTG
TTTACGACAATGGGTTAATTGTGTTGATCCCGAAGATGTAAATAAAAAGAGAAAAAAGAAATTTTTGTTT
AAACGTGATCCAAGGGATATTTCTCTTATTTGGTTTTATGAACCTCTGTCCAATACATATTTTAAAGTGC
CTACTGCTAAGCGAGAAATACCACCAATTAGCTTATTTGAATACAAACAAGTGCAGAAATATCTTCGTGG
CGAGCAACATGATAATCAAAATCAGGATGAGATTTATCAGGCAATTCTTCATTTACGAGAGCAATTGAAA
CAATCCCGTAGTCTGACTCGGAAGCAACGGAGAGTAAATCAACGTAAAAAGGAAAATGCAAAAGCAACAC
ATCATTTATCTGTAAAAAATGAACCTGAAAAACCATCTATTGTCGAAAACAGTGTTCAGCCGACTAATGA
TTTATGGAGTATTCCATTGACGGCATTTGAAGATTTAAGGGGATAATAATGCAAAAATATGAACATCTTG
CAGATGATGTACTTGAAGTCATGTCTCTAAGTGATAGTGATCGTATCAATATTTTATTTTCTGATCGTTG
GATTGGTTATAAAAAAGCGGTCACTATTTTGGATACTTTAACTGATCTGTTGAATCGCCCTAGGAAGCTT
CGCCCAGAATGTTTATTGATTGTGGGTGATTCTAATATGGGTAAAACGACCATTATCCACGAATTCACAA
AGCAGCATTACACCAAAACAGTGAATGACATAGATATGGAGCTGCTGTCTGTAAAAAAACCTGTTTTAAC
CATATTAGCCCCTGCTAAAGCGAATGTAAAAGAATTCTATATCAATATATTGAATCATTTCTTTGTCCCA
TTTCGTCCTACTGATCCTGAAGCAAAGTTACGGAATCAAGCTGTCCATCTAATGCGGAAGTATGAAACAA
AAATGTTGATTATTGATGAAATCCATAATTGTTTAACAGGTTCTACCAAACTTCTTTCCGAAGTGATGAA
TACCTTAAAGAATCTAAGTAATGATCTAAGTCTGAATATCGTTGGCGTCGGTACTCGTGAAGCAGTTACG
ATTCTACATACCGATGCTCAATATGCAAGCCGTTTTGATGTAGCAATGTTGCCTAAATGGGAACTGAATC
AGGATTTTCTAAGACTATTATTAAGTTATGTACGATTATTGCCTTTAAAGAAACGTTCTGATCTAGCATC
TCAAAGACTTGCCACCCTTATATTTGAAATTTCAGGTGGGAATTTTGGTGACTTAAACAGATTGTTGATT
GAGTGTGCTAAAGAGGCAATCGTAAAAGGTAATGAAGAAATTACCGAAGAAATTGTTAATAAATTTAAAT
GGCTTAAACCAACCGAGGGTATGAGGAATATTAGAAATATAAATCTTAACATGGTTTAGGTATTCTACTT
TTCATAGGAAAATAGCCGTGGTTAAGGCTATTGAGAAAGCTACAGAAAGGGGGGAACAGGTGACTTTAGC
TCAATTTTCCCATAAAGAAGGCTGTAGTGGTTGTGACAGGGCTGATATAGATAAATTCAAAAAAAGATAT
AAGGGCGATAAGTATTGTTCAACTTGTTATGCCCGAATTTTTAAAAAAAGAGCTTGTCCAAAATGTGGTG
AATATGCCAGATTGCCAAAAAATGATGATCAAGCAATTTGTAATGAATGCATCAAAAAACAGCCTTGTAT
TCGCTGTAATCAAACTAAGAAGCCGATAGGGACACTCACCGAATATGGTGTGGTTTGTAATAGCTGTTCT
GTTTATTTTCGCCCAATTGAGCGTTGTGAGAGGTGTGATACACCATCACAAAAATTGACACATATTTCAC
GATTTGGTGATGATTTAAGGGTATGTCCCAAATGCTCTACTAGAGATTATGAAACATGTCCCTCTTGTCA
TAAATATCGCTTATTAGAGCAAGATGATACAGGAGCTAAGATTTGTAAAAAATGTAGGAATAACGCCAAA
AAGAAATGCAAGCAATGTGATGTCTTGATACCAGCAGGCTGTCCTGATCTATGTAACAACTGTTACTGGC
ATAAGAATCTATGGGAGAAAGCTAGACGAAATATTAAAGCATTCCAATCCCAACACTTACAGGCTCAATA
TGAGCAATATTTAATTTGGTTAGAAGATGAGGTTGGTGCAAATAAAGCAGCACTGTATATCAATAAACAT
ACCCATTTTTTTATCAAAACTGAAGAATTATGGCTTGATGCAATTCCTACAGCAGAACAGTTATTGGCTG
TTTTAAGAACCAGTGGACTTAGAAAATTTGAGTTGGTTGCATCTTGGCTAGATGAAGCCCATCACATTAA
GGTTGCATTAGAGGATAAAGACTTTTGCTCTCAACAGGATCAGATAGAAAAACTGATTTCAAGCCTTCCT
CACCCCTCTACTGCTTATGATGTGGTTATATCTTATAAAGATGAGCTTGATATAAAAATGAAAGATGGAA
AGACCAGTATCCGGTCCATAAAACTGGCAATAAAGCCTGCGGTTGCTCTTATGCACTATGTTTGTGCATC
GGGAGCTACATTACCTAATTTAAACCATATAAAAGCCTATCTTATCGACTTTTCTGGTCAGGCTGCTGCA
CTAACAGGGTTCATTAATTTTTTGAATAAAAATTTTGATACATCTATAGACTATTTGGCTTTTAAAAAAT
CAAAAAATTTCAATGAAAAACGAAAAAATAAAGTAGAAAAAGAAATTGTCCAATGGGTGGATAAGCCTTT
GGAGAATAAGGAAGATGTATTAAATTGGGTGAAGAATGGGCTAAGATATTTTCATAATGTATCTTATGTG
GAGTCTCTAAAAGTCAAATTTGAGATGATTACAGAAGCTGATGATGGATATGAAATTTTATTGCAGAATC
ATTCTTATTGGTTGCCAAAAAACACAGGAGATTTAAAAAGATAGTTTTTTTGTGATTATACTGTGCTATT
TCAAGCTAATTTATTGTACAAGTTGGTTTGTTTATCTAATTCTTCTAAAAGAACTGTCCATAACAATATG
GGGCAGGCTGCTGCCACCGCTGAGCAATAACCTAGGCTGCTGCCACCGCTGAGCAATAACTAGCATAACC
CCTTGGGGCCTCTAAACGGGTCTTGAGGGGTTTTTTGCTGAAACCTCAGGCATTTGAGAAGCACACGGTC
ACACTGCTTCCGGTAGTCAATAAACCGGTAAACCAGCAATAGACATAAGCGGCTATTTAACGACCCTGCC
CTGAACCGACGACCGGGTCATCGTGGCCGGATCTTGCGGCCCCTCGGCTTGAACGAATTGTTAGACATTA
TTTGCCGACTACCTTGGTGATCTCGCCTTTCACGTAGTGGACAAATTCTTCCAACTGATCTGCGCGCGAG
GCCAAGCGATCTTCTTCTTGTCCAAGATAAGCCTGTCTAGCTTCAAGTATGACGGGCTGATACTGGGCCG
GCAGGCGCTCCATTGCCCAGTCGGCAGCGACATCCTTCGGCGCGATTTTGCCGGTTACTGCGCTGTACCA
AATGCGGGACAACGTAAGCACTACATTTCGCTCATCGCCAGCCCAGTCGGGCGGCGAGTTCCATAGCGTT
AAGGTTTCATTTAGCGCCTCAAATAGATCCTGTTCAGGAACCGGATCAAAGAGTTCCTCCGCCGCTGGAC
CTACCAAGGCAACGCTATGTTCTCTTGCTTTTGTCAGCAAGATAGCCAGATCAATGTCGATCGTGGCTGG
CTCGAAGATACCTGCAAGAATGTCATTGCGCTGCCATTCTCCAAATTGCAGTTCGCGCTTAGCTGGATAA
CGCCACGGAATGATGTCGTCGTGCACAACAATGGTGACTTCTACAGCGCGGAGAATCTCGCTCTCTCCAG
GGGAAGCCGAAGTTTCCAAAAGGTCGTTGATCAAAGCTCGCCGCGTTGTTTCATCAAGCCTTACGGTCAC
CGTAACCAGCAAATCAATATCACTGTGTGGCTTCAGGCCGCCATCCACTGCGGAGCCGTACAAATGTACG
GCCAGCAACGTCGGTTCGAGATGGCGCTCGATGACGCCAACTACCTCTGATAGTTGAGTCGATACTTCGG
CGATCACCGCTTCCCTCATACTCTTCCTTTTTCAATATTATTGAAGCATTTATCAGGGTTATTGTCTCAT
GAGCGGATACATATTTGAATGTATTTAGAAAAATAAACAAATAGCTAGCTCACTCGGTCGCTACGCTCCG
GGCGTGAGACTGCGGCGGGCGCTGCGGACACATACAAAGTTACCCACAGATTCCGTGGATAAGCAGGGGA
CTAACATGTGAGGCAAAACAGCAGGGCCGCGCCGGTGGCGTTTTTCCATAGGCTCCGCCCTCCTGCCAGA
GTTCACATAAACAGACGCTTTTCCGGTGCATCTGTGGGAGCCGTGAGGCTCAACCATGAATCTGACAGTA
CGGGCGAAACCCGACAGGACTTAAAGATCCCCACCGTTTCCGGCGGGTCGCTCCCTCTTGCGCTCTCCTG
TTCCGACCCTGCCGTTTACCGGATACCTGTTCCGCCTTTCTCCCTTACGGGAAGTGTGGCGCTTTCTCAT
AGCTCACACACTGGTATCTCGGCTCGGTGTAGGTCGTTCGCTCCAAGCTGGGCTGTAAGCAAGAACTCCC
CGTTCAGCCCGACTGCTGCGCCTTATCCGGTAACTGTTCACTTGAGTCCAACCCGGAAAAGCACGGTAAA
ACGCCACTGGCAGCAGCCATTGGTAACTGGGAGTTCGCAGAGGATTTGTTTAGCTAAACACGCGGTTGCT
CTTGAAGTGTGCGCCAAAGTCCGGCTACACTGGAAGGACAGATTTGGTTGCTGTGCTCTGCGAAAGCCAG
TTACCACGGTTAAGCAGTTCCCCAACTGACTTAACCTTCGATCAAACCACCTCCCCAGGTGGTTTTTTCG
TTTACAGGGCAAAAGATTACGCGCAGAAAAAAAGGATCTCAAGAAGATCCTTTGATCTTTTCTACTGAAC
CGCTCTAGATTTCAGTGCAATTTATCTCTTCAAATGTAGCACCTGAAGTCAGCCCCATACGATATAAGTT
GTAATTCTCATGTTAGTCATGCCCCGCGCCCACCGGAAGGAGCTGACTGGGTTGAAGGCTCTCAAGGGCA
TCGGTCGAGATCCCGGTGCCTAATGAGTGAGCTAACTTACATTAATTGCGTTGCGC
